Addgene plasmid #165464: pCMV3Tag8li-hRBM34-HA
Purpose: Human RBM34 mammalian expression vector with C-terminal HA tag.
Depositing lab: Martin Dorf. Depositing organization: Harvard Medical School. Publication: TRIM65 regulates microRNA activity by ubiquitination of TNRC6. Li S, Wang L, Fu B, Berman MA, Diallo A, Dorf ME. Proc Natl Acad Sci U S A. 2014 May 13;111(19):6970-5. doi: 10.1073/pnas.1322545111. Epub 2014 Apr 28. PubMed 24778252.
Backbone
  Vector backbone: pCMV-3Tag-8 modified MCS
  Backbone manufacturer: Stratagene /Agilent
  Backbone size w/o insert (bp): 5200
  Vector type: Mammalian Expression
  Selectable markers: Hygromycin
Growth in bacteria
  Bacterial resistance: Ampicillin, 100 μg/mL
  Growth temperature: 37°C
  Growth strain: DH5alpha
  Copy number: High Copy
Gene/Insert
  Gene/Insert name: RNA binding motif protein 34 (alt names: RBM34; NM_015014.2)
  Species: H. sapiens (human)
  Insert size (bp): 1290
  Entrez Gene: RBM34
  Promoter: CMV
  Tag / fusion protein: HA (C terminal on insert)
  Cloning method: Restriction Enzyme; 5′ cloning site XhoI (not destroyed); 3′ cloning site NotI (not destroyed)
  Sequencing primers: 5′ CMV, (T3); 3′ T7, BGH polyA reverse
Resource information
  A portion of this plasmid was derived from a plasmid made by: Harvard Institute of Proteomics clone HsCD00332915, IMAGE ID 4809263.
Terms and licenses: Academic/Nonprofit Terms; Industry Terms: Not Available to Industry
Depositor comments: Backbone contains new multiple cloning site and c-terminal HA epitope replaces FLAGs. Construction: Xhoi-acc-[RBM34 CDS 1293 bp, no stop]-Noti-a-Clai-HA tag-ctt-STOP. Uses upstream ATG initiation than in BC029451.1.
How to cite: pCMV3Tag8li-hRBM34-HA was a gift from Martin Dorf (Addgene plasmid # 165464 ; http://n2t.net/addgene:165464 ; RRID:Addgene_165464)
