[The description below was written by a language model from this plasmid's Addgene catalogue record and pLannotate feature annotations shown in this document.]
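Description:
pCMV3Tag8li-hRBM34-HA is a mammalian expression plasmid for human RNA binding motif protein 34 (RBM34) carrying a C-terminal HA epitope. It is built on a Stratagene/Agilent pCMV-3Tag-8 backbone whose multiple cloning site was redesigned by the depositor. The sequenced plasmid is about 6.5 kb. In bacteria it is maintained at high copy through a ColE1/pUC-type origin and selected with ampicillin via the β-lactamase gene. An f1 origin is also present. For selection of stably transfected mammalian cells, a hygromycin B phosphotransferase gene sits between a minimal HSV thymidine kinase promoter and the HSV TK polyadenylation signal. The short UL24 and gH matches annotated nearby are most likely flanking herpesvirus sequence carried along with these TK elements, not functional genes.

The RBM34 coding sequence, roughly 1.3 kb with no stop codon, was cloned between XhoI and NotI, both of which remain intact. It is driven by the human CMV immediate-early enhancer and promoter and terminated by the bovine growth hormone polyadenylation signal. According to the depositor, the open reading frame reads through NotI and ClaI sites into a single HA tag followed by a stop codon, and translation begins at an ATG upstream of the one used in a related cDNA record. The feature table still detects a 3xFLAG sequence downstream of the HA tag. Because the depositor's layout places the stop codon immediately after HA, this backbone remnant should not be translated. T3 and T7 promoters flank the insert and double as sequencing primer sites. The construct is suited to transient or stable expression of HA-tagged RBM34 in mammalian cells, where the tag allows detection or immunoprecipitation.
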