Features (pLannotate 1.2.2; 19 found; start..end, strand, type, name):
      1..304     +  enhancer       CMV enhancer: human cytomegalovirus immediate early enhancer
    305..508     +  promoter       CMV promoter: human cytomegalovirus (CMV) immediate early promoter
    554..572     +  promoter       T3 promoter: promoter for bacteriophage T3 RNA polymerase
    595..1884    +  CDS            RBM34: RBM34_HUMAN - Also known as KIAA0117. Experimental evidence at protein level: Swiss-Prot protein existence level 1. From Homo sapiens (Human).
   1900..1926    +  CDS            3xHA (fragment): three tandem HA epitope tags
   1951..2022    +  CDS            3xFLAG: three tandem FLAG® epitope tags
   2076..2094    -  promoter       T7 promoter: promoter for bacteriophage T7 RNA polymerase
   2129..2336    +  polyA_signal   bGH poly(A) signal: bovine growth hormone polyadenylation signal
   2370..2798    -  rep_origin     f1 ori (sequence partly withheld): f1 bacteriophage origin of replication; arrow indicates direction of (+) strand synthesis
   2825..2929    +  promoter       AmpR promoter: bla
   2930..3787    +  CDS            AmpR: β-lactamase; bla; confers resistance to ampicillin, carbenicillin, and related antibiotics
   3802..3981    -  CDS            UL24 (fragment): UL24_EHV1 - Protein inferred from homology: Swiss-Prot protein existence level 3. From Equine herpesvirus 1 (strain HVS25A) (EHV-1) (Equine abortion virus).
   3964..4026    +  promoter       Mini-TK promoter: minimal herpes simplex virus (HSV) thymidine kinase promoter
   4069..5106    +  CDS            HygR: hygromycin B phosphotransferase confers resistance to hygromycin
   5148..5196    +  polyA_signal   HSV TK poly(A) signal: herpes simplex virus thymidine kinase polyadenylation signal (Cole and Stacy, 1985)
   5287..5303    -  polyA_signal   bGH poly(A) signal (fragment): bovine growth hormone polyadenylation signal
   5396..5662    +  CDS            gH (fragment): GH_HHV11 - Experimental evidence at protein level: Swiss-Prot protein existence level 1. The heterodimer glycoprotein H-glycoprotein L is required for the fusion of viral and plasma membranes leading to virus entry into the host cell. Following initial binding to host receptor, membrane fusion is mediated by the fusion machinery composed of gB and the heterodimer gH/gL. May also be involved in the fusion between the virion envelope and the outer nuclear membrane during virion morphogenesis. From Human herpesvirus 1 (strain 17) (HHV-1) (Human herpes simplex virus 1).
   5747..6335    +  rep_origin     ori: high-copy-number ColE1/pMB1/pBR322/pUC origin of replication
   6450..6509    +  enhancer       CMV enhancer (fragment): human cytomegalovirus immediate early enhancer
>Addgene plasmid #165464 | pCMV3Tag8li-hRBM34-HA | addgene full sequence | sequence record 327814 | Addgene NGS Result
CGTTACATAACTTACGGTAAATGGCCCGCCTGGCTGACCGCCCAACGACCCCCGCCCATTGACGTCAATA
ATGACGTATGTTCCCATAGTAACGCCAATAGGGACTTTCCATTGACGTCAATGGGTGGAGTATTTACGGT
AAACTGCCCACTTGGCAGTACATCAAGTGTATCATATGCCAAGTACGCCCCCTATTGACGTCAATGACGG
TAAATGGCCCGCCTGGCATTATGCCCAGTACATGACCTTATGGGACTTTCCTACTTGGCAGTACATCTAC
GTATTAGTCATCGCTATTACCATGGTGATGCGGTTTTGGCAGTACATCAATGGGCGTGGATAGCGGTTTG
ACTCACGGGGATTTCCAAGTCTCCACCCCATTGACGTCAATGGGAGTTTGTTTTGGCACCAAAATCAACG
GGACTTTCCAAAATGTCGTAACAACTCCGCCCCATTGACGCAAATGGGCGGTAGGCGTGTACGGTGGGAG
GTCTATATAAGCAGAGCTGGTTTAGTGAACCGTCAGATCCGCTAGCGATTACGCCAAGCTCGAAATTAAC
CCTCACTAAAGGGAACAAAAGCTGGCTCGAGACCATGGCCTTGGAAGGGATGAGCAAACGGAAGAGAAAG
AGAAGTGTCCAGGAGGGAGAGAATCCTGACGACGGCGTTCGCGGGAGTCCGCCGGAAGACTACAGGCTTG
GACAGGTCGCCAGTAGCTTATTTCGCGGCGAACACCATTCCAGAGGTGGCACCGGTCGGCTGGCGTCCCT
CTTCAGTTCTCTGGAGCCCCAGATTCAACCCGTGTACGTGCCTGTGCCTAAACAAACCATCAAAAAAACG
AAACGGAATGAGGAGGAAGAAAGTACATCCCAGATTGAAAGACCACTTTCGCAAGAACCTGCCAAAAAAG
TGAAAGCGAAGAAGAAACACACTAACGCAGAAAAAAAGTTGGCAGACAGGGAAAGCGCTCTAGCGAGTGC
TGATTTAGAAGAAGAAATTCACCAGAAACAAGGGCAGAAAAGGAAAAATTCTCAACCTGGTGTTAAAGTA
GCAGATAGAAAAATACTTGATGACACAGAAGACACAGTTGTCAGTCAAAGAAAGAAAATTCAAATCAACC
AAGAAGAAGAGAGATTAAAGAATGAGAGAACTGTGTTTGTTGGGAATTTGCCTGTTACATGTAATAAGAA
GAAGCTGAAGTCGTTTTTTAAAGAGTATGGACAAATAGAATCTGTACGATTTCGTTCTCTGATTCCAGCA
GAGGGAACGCTATCCAAAAAGTTGGCAGCAATAAAACGTAAAATTCATCCTGATCAGAAAAATATTAATG
CCTATGTTGTGTTTAAGGAGGAGAGTGCTGCCACGCAAGCATTGAAAAGAAATGGGGCCCAGATTGCAGA
TGGATTTCGTATTAGAGTTGATCTCGCATCTGAGACCTCATCTAGAGACAAGAGATCGGTTTTTGTGGGG
AATCTCCCTTATAAAGTTGAAGAATCTGCCATTGAGAAGCACTTTCTGGACTGTGGAAGTATCATGGCCG
TGAGGATTGTGAGAGACAAAATGACAGGCATCGGCAAAGGGTTTGGCTATGTGCTCTTTGAGAATACAGA
TTCTGTTCATCTTGCTCTGAAATTAAATAATTCTGAACTCATGGGGAGAAAACTCAGAGTCATGCGTTCT
GTTAATAAAGAAAAATTTAAACAACAAAATTCAAATCCACGATTGAAGAATGTCAGTAAACCTAAGCAGG
GACTTAATTTTACTTCCAAAACTGCAGAAGGACATCCTAAAAGCTTATTTATTGGAGAAAAAGCTGTTCT
CCTTAAAACGAAGAAGAAAGGACAGAAGAAAAGTGGACGCCCTAAGAAACAGAGAAAACAGAAAGCGGCC
GCAATCGATTACCCATACGATGTTCCAGATTACGCTCTTTAGGAATTCTTCGATGTCGAGGATTACAAGG
ATGACGACGATAAGGACTATAAGGACGATGATGACAAGGACTACAAAGATGATGACGATAAATAGGGCCC
GGTACCTTAATTAATTAAGGTACCAGGTAAGTGTACCCAATTCGCCCTATAGTGAGTCGTATTACAATTC
ACTCGATCGGCTCGCTGATCAGCCTCGACTGTGCCTTCTAGTTGCCAGCCATCTGTTGTTTGCCCCTCCC
CCGTGCCTTCCTTGACCCTGGAAGGTGCCACTCCCACTGTCCTTTCCTAATAAAATGAGGAAATTGCATC
GCATTGTCTGAGTAGGTGTCATTCTATTCTGGGGGGTGGGGTGGGGCAGGACAGCAAGGGGGAGGATTGG
GAAGACAATAGCAGGCATGCTGGGGAACGCGTAAATTGTAAGCGTTAATATTTTGTTAAAATTCGCGTTA
AATTTTTGTTAAATCAGCTCATTTTTTAACCAATAGGCCGAAATCGGCAAAATCCCTTATAAATCAAAAG
AATAGACCGAGATAGGGT
[37 nt withheld, positions 2469-2505]
AAAGAACGTGGACTCCAACGTCAAAGG
[49 nt withheld, positions 2533-2581]
T
[91 nt withheld, positions 2583-2673]
G
[124 nt withheld, positions 2675-2798]
CAGGTGGCACTTTTCGGGGAAATGTGCGCGGAACCCCTATTTGTTTATTTTTCTAAATACATTCAAATAT
GTATCCGCTCATGAGACAATAACCCTGATAAATGCTTCAATAATATTGAAAAAGGAAGAGTATGAGTATT
CAACATTTCCGTGTCGCCCTTATTCCCTTTTTTGCGGCATTTTGCCTTCCTGTTTTTGCTCACCCAGAAA
CGCTGGTGAAAGTAAAAGATGCTGAAGATCAGTTGGGTGCACGAGTGGGTTACATCGAACTGGATCTCAA
CAGCGGTAAGATCCTTGAGAGTTTTCGCCCCGAAGAACGTTTTCCAATGATGAGCACTTTTAAAGTTCTG
CTATGTGGCGCGGTATTATCCCGTATTGACGCCGGGCAAGAGCAACTCGGTCGCCGCATACACTATTCTC
AGAATGACTTGGTTGAGTACTCACCAGTCACAGAAAAGCATCTTACGGATGGCATGACAGTAAGAGAATT
ATGCAGTGCTGCCATAACCATGAGTGATAACACTGCGGCCAACTTACTTCTGACAACGATCGGAGGACCG
AAGGAGCTAACCGCTTTTTTGCACAACATGGGGGATCATGTAACTCGCCTTGATCGTTGGGAACCGGAGC
TGAATGAAGCCATACCAAACGACGAGCGTGACACCACGATGCCTGTAGCAATGGCAACAACGTTGCGCAA
ACTATTAACTGGCGAACTACTTACTCTAGCTTCCCGGCAACAATTAATAGACTGGATGGAGGCGGATAAA
GTTGCAGGACCACTTCTGCGCTCGGCCCTTCCGGCTGGCTGGTTTATTGCTGATAAATCTGGAGCCGGTG
AGCGTGGGTCTCGCGGTATCATTGCAGCACTGGGGCCAGATGGTAAGCCCTCCCGTATCGTAGTTATCTA
CACGACGGGGAGTCAGGCAACTATGGATGAACGAAATAGACAGATCGCTGAGATAGGTGCCTCACTGATT
AAGCATTGGCCTCAGGATTAGTGCTTCATCCCCGTGGCCCGTTGCTCGCGTTTGCTGGCGGTGTCCCCGG
AAGAAATATATTTGCATGTCTTTAGTTCTATGATGACACAAACCCCGCCCAGCGTCTTGTCATTGGCGAA
TTCGAACACGCAGATGCAGTCGGGGCGGCGCGGTCCGAGGTCCACTTCGCATATTAAGGTGACGCGTGTG
GCCTCGAACACCGAGCGACCCTGCAGCGACCCGCTTAACAGCGTCAACAGCGTGCCGCAGATCCCGGGGG
GCAATGAGATATGAAAAAGCCTGAACTCACCGCGACGTCTGTCGAGAAGTTTCTGATCGAAAAGTTCGAC
AGCGTCTCCGACCTGATGCAGCTCTCGGAGGGCGAAGAATCTCGTGCTTTCAGCTTCGATGTAGGAGGGC
GTGGATATGTCCTGCGGGTAAATAGCTGCGCCGATGGTTTCTACAAAGATCGTTATGTTTATCGGCACTT
TGCATCGGCCGCGCTCCCGATTCCGGAAGTGCTTGACATTGGGGAATTCAGCGAGAGCCTGACCTATTGC
ATCTCCCGCCGTGCACAGGGTGTCACGTTGCAAGACCTGCCTGAAACCGAACTGCCCGCTGTTCTGCAGC
CGGTCGCGGAGGCCATGGATGCGATCGCTGCGGCCGATCTTAGCCAGACGAGCGGGTTCGGCCCATTCGG
ACCGCAAGGAATCGGTCAATACACTACATGGCGTGATTTCATATGCGCGATTGCTGATCCCCATGTGTAT
CACTGGCAAACTGTGATGGACGACACCGTCAGTGCGTCCGTCGCGCAGGCTCTCGATGAGCTGATGCTTT
GGGCCGAGGACTGCCCCGAAGTCCGGCACCTCGTGCACGCGGATTTCGGCTCCAACAATGTCCTGACGGA
CAATGGCCGCATAACAGCGGTCATTGACTGGAGCGAGGCGATGTTCGGGGATTCCCAATACGAGGTCGCC
AACATCTTCTTCTGGAGGCCGTGGTTGGCTTGTATGGAGCAGCAGACGCGCTACTTCGAGCGGAGGCATC
CGGAGCTTGCAGGATCGCCGCGGCTCCGGGCGTATATGCTCCGCATTGGTCTTGACCAACTCTATCAGAG
CTTGGTTGACGGCAATTTCGATGATGCAGCTTGGGCGCAGGGTCGATGCGACGCAATCGTCCGATCCGGA
GCCGGGACTGTCGGGCGTACACAAATCGCCCGCAGAAGCGCGGCCGTCTGGACCGATGGCTGTGTAGAAG
TACTCGCCGATAGTGGAAACCGACGCCCCAGCACTCGTCCGGATCGGGAGATGGGGGAGGCTAACTGAAA
CACGGAAGGAGACAATACCGGAAGGAACCCGCGCTATGACGGCAATAAAAAGACAGAATAAAACGCACGG
GTGTTGGGTCGTTTGTTCATAAACGCGGGGTTCGGTCCCAGGGCTGGCACTCTGTCGATACCCCACCGAG
ACCCCATTGGGGCCAATACGCCCGCGTTTCTTCCTTTTCCCCACCCCACCCCCCAAGTTCGGGTGAAGGC
CCAGGGCTCGCAGCCAACGTCGGGGCGGCAGGCCCTGCCATAGCCACTGGCCCCGTGGGTTAGGGACGGG
GTCCCCCATGGGGAATGGTTTATGGTTCGTGGGGGTTATTATTTTGGGCGTTGCGTGGGGTCAGGTCCAC
GACTGGACTGAGCAGACAGACCCATGGTTTTTGGATGGCCTGGGCATGGACCGCATGTACTGGCGCGACA
CGAACACCGGGCGTCTGTGGCTGCCAAACACCCCCGACCCCCAAAAACCACCGCGCGGATTTCTGGCGCC
GCCGGACGAACTAAACCTGACTACGACATCTCTGCCCCTTCTTCGCTGGTACGAGGAGCGCTTTGCCTCA
GGTCATGACCAAAATCCCTTAACGTGAGTTTTCGTTCCACTGAGCGTCAGACCCCGTAGAAAAGATCAAA
GGATCTTCTTGAGATCCTTTTTTTCTGCGCGTAATCTGCTGCTTGCAAACAAAAAAACCACCGCTACCAG
CGGTGGTTTGTTTGCCGGATCAAGAGCTACCAACTCTTTTTCCGAAGGTAACTGGCTTCAGCAGAGCGCA
GATACCAAATACTGTTCTTCTAGTGTAGCCGTAGTTAGGCCACCACTTCAAGAACTCTGTAGCACCGCCT
ACATACCTCGCTCTGCTAATCCTGTTACCAGTGGCTGCTGCCAGTGGCGATAAGTCGTGTCTTACCGGGT
TGGACTCAAGACGATAGTTACCGGATAAGGCGCAGCGGTCGGGCTGAACGGGGGGTTCGTGCACACAGCC
CAGCTTGGAGCGAACGACCTACACCGAACTGAGATACCTACAGCGTGAGCTATGAGAAAGCGCCACGCTT
CCCGAAGGGAGAAAGGCGGACAGGTATCCGGTAAGCGGCAGGGTCGGAACAGGAGAGCGCACGAGGGAGC
TTCCAGGGGGAAACGCCTGGTATCTTTATAGTCCTGTCGGGTTTCGCCACCTCTGACTTGAGCGTCGATT
TTTGTGATGCTCGTCAGGGGGGCGGAGCCTATGGAAAAACGCCAGCAACGCGGCCTTTTTACGGTTCCTG
GCCTTTTGCTGGCCTTTTGCTCACATGTTCTTTCCTGCGTTATCCCCTGATTCTGTGGATAACCGTATTA
CCGCCATGCATTAGTTATTAATAGTAATCAATTACGGGGTCATTAGTTCATAGCCCATATATGGAGTTCC
G
